Addgene plasmid #114981: RKL1 I6_pECIA2
Purpose: Bait vector RKL1 I6_pECIA2 should be used with prey vector RKL1 I6_pECIA14.
Depositing lab: Youssef Belkhadir. Depositing organization: Gregor Mendel Institute of Molecular Plant Biology. Publication: An extracellular network of Arabidopsis leucine-rich repeat receptor kinases. Smakowska-Luzan E, Mott GA, Parys K, Stegmann M, Howton TC, Layeghifard M, Neuhold J, Lehner A, Kong J, Grunwald K, Weinberger N, Satbhai SB, Mayer D, Busch W, Madalinski M, Stolt-Bergner P, Provart NJ, Mukhtar MS, Zipfel C, Desveaux D, Guttman DS, Belkhadir Y. Nature. 2018 Jan 18;553(7688):342-346. doi: 10.1038/nature25184. Epub 2018 Jan 10. PubMed 29320478.
Backbone
  Vector backbone: pECIA2
  Backbone manufacturer: Chris Garcia (Addgene plasmid # 47032)
  Vector type: Insect Expression
Growth in bacteria
  Bacterial resistance: Ampicillin, 100 μg/mL
  Growth temperature: 37°C
  Growth strain: DH5alpha
  Copy number: High Copy
Gene/Insert
  Gene/Insert name: AT1G48480
  Species: A. thaliana (mustard weed)
  Entrez Gene: RKL1 (a.k.a. AT1G48480, T1N15.9, T1N15_9, receptor-like kinase 1)
  Promoter: Metallothionein (Copper-Inducible)
  Tag / fusion protein: Fc, V5 and hexahistidine tags (C terminal on backbone)
  Cloning method: Ligation Independent Cloning
Terms and licenses: Academic/Nonprofit Terms; Industry Terms: Not Available to Industry
Depositor comments: Plasmid for secreted expression in Drosophila cell culture by induction via CuSO4. Insert is an extracellular domain of indicated LRR-RK, C-terminally tagged with Fc, V5 and hexahistidine tags. Insert Protein Sequence: QDLNADRTALLSLRSAVGGRTFRWNIKQTSPCNWAGVKCESNRVTALRLPGVALSGDIPEGIFGNLTQLRTLSLRLNALSGSLPKDLSTSSNLRHLYLQGNRFSGEIPEVLFSLSHLVRLNLASNSFTGEISSGFTNLTKLKTLFLENNQLSGSIPDLDLPLVQFNVSNNSLNGSIPKNLQRFESDSFLQTSLCGKPLKLCPDEETVPSQPTSGGNRTPPSVEGSEEKKKKNKLS
How to cite: RKL1 I6_pECIA2 was a gift from Youssef Belkhadir (Addgene plasmid # 114981 ; http://n2t.net/addgene:114981 ; RRID:Addgene_114981)
