[The description below was written by a language model from this plasmid's Addgene catalogue record and pLannotate feature annotations shown in this document.]
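Description:
RKL1 I6_pECIA2 is an insect-cell expression plasmid built on the pECIA2 backbone for secreted production of a plant receptor ectodomain in Drosophila cell culture. In bacteria it is maintained as a high-copy plasmid through a ColE1/pUC-type origin and selected with ampicillin via the β-lactamase gene. The remaining backbone annotations (lac promoter/operator, and fragments of lacZα, lacI, rop and bom) are pUC/pBR322-derived remnants with no evident role in the expression cassette.

The payload is the extracellular domain of the Arabidopsis thaliana leucine-rich repeat receptor kinase RKL1 (AT1G48480), inserted by ligation-independent cloning. Transcription is driven by the Drosophila metallothionein promoter, so expression is switched on by adding copper sulfate to the culture. A Drosophila BiP signal sequence at the start of the open reading frame directs the protein into the secretory pathway. Downstream of the ectodomain lies a fragment of the human IgG1 heavy-chain constant region (Fc), followed by a V5 epitope tag. The catalogue entry also lists a C-terminal hexahistidine tag, which the automated feature table does not annotate separately. An SV40 polyadenylation signal is annotated downstream of the cassette, though on the opposite strand.

The record designates this as the "bait" construct, intended to be paired with the corresponding prey vector RKL1 I6_pECIA14. The plasmid was deposited with a study mapping an extracellular interaction network of Arabidopsis LRR receptor kinases, so this pairing points to pairwise testing of ectodomain binding. The Fc, V5 and His tags would generally allow capture, detection and purification of the secreted protein, although the record does not spell out the assay format.
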