Features (pLannotate 1.2.2; 18 found; start..end, strand, type, name):
     23..449     +  promoter       MT promoter: Drosophila metallothionein promoter
    464..1225    +  CDS            RKL1 (fragment): Y1848_ARATH - Experimental evidence at protein level: Swiss-Prot protein existence level 1. From Arabidopsis thaliana (Mouse-ear cress).
    467..520     +  sig_peptide    BiP signal sequence: Drosophila BiP signal sequence
   1256..1936    +  CDS            IGHG1 (fragment): IGHG1_HUMAN - Experimental evidence at protein level: Swiss-Prot protein existence level 1. Constant region of immunoglobulin heavy chains. Immunoglobulins, also known as antibodies, are membrane-bound or secreted glycoproteins produced by B lymphocytes. In the recognition phase of humoral immunity, the membrane-bound immunoglobulins serve as receptors which, upon binding of a specific antigen, trigger the clonal expansion and differentiation of B lymphocytes into immunoglobulins- secreting plasma cells. Secreted immunoglobulins mediate the effector phase of humoral immunity, which results in
   1955..1996    +  CDS            V5 tag: epitope tag from simian virus 5
   2096..2230    -  polyA_signal   SV40 poly(A) signal: SV40 polyadenylation signal
   2253..2337    -  CDS            large T antigen (fragment): large T antigen from SV40 (simian virus 40)
   2337..2361    +  misc_feature   MCS (fragment): pUC18/19 multiple cloning site
   2398..2414    -  protein_bind   lac operator: The lac repressor binds to the lac operator to inhibit transcription in E. coli. This inhibition can be relieved by adding lactose or isopropyl-β-D-thiogalactopyranoside (IPTG). lac repressor encoded by lacI
   2422..2452    -  promoter       lac promoter: promoter for the E. coli lac operon
   2467..2488    -  protein_bind   CAP binding site: CAP binding activates transcription in the presence of cAMP. E. coli catabolite activator protein
   2501..2593    -  CDS            lacI (fragment): lac repressor; lacI; The lac repressor binds to the lac operator to inhibit transcription in E. coli. This inhibition can be relieved by adding lactose or isopropyl-β-D-thiogalactopyranoside (IPTG).
   2776..3364    -  rep_origin     ori: high-copy-number ColE1/pMB1/pBR322/pUC origin of replication
   3535..4395    -  CDS            AmpR: β-lactamase; bla; confers resistance to ampicillin, carbenicillin, and related antibiotics
   4396..4500    -  promoter       AmpR promoter: bla
   4595..4630    +  CDS            rop (fragment): Rop protein, which maintains plasmids at low copy number; rop
   4732..4831    +  misc_feature   bom (fragment): basis of mobility region from pBR322
   4837..21      -  CDS            lacZα (fragment) (across the origin): LacZα fragment of β-galactosidase; lacZ fragment
>Addgene plasmid #114981 | RKL1 I6_pECIA2 | addgene full sequence | sequence record 296770 | Addgene NGS Result
GTAAAACGACGGCCAGTGAATTAATTCGTTGCAGGACAGGATGTGGTGCCCGATGTGACTAGCTCTTTGC
TGCAGGCCGTCCTATCCTCTGGTTCCGATAAGAGACCCAGAACTCCGGCCCCCCACCGCCCACCGCCACC
CCCATACATATGTGGTACGCAAGTAAGAGTGCCTGCGCATGCCCCATGTGCCCCACCAAGAGCTTTGCAT
CCCATACAAGTCCCCAAAGTGGAGAACCGAACCAATTCTTCGCGGGCAGAACAAAAGCTTCTGCACACGT
CTCCACTCGAATTTGGAGCCGGCCGGCGTGTGCAAAAGAGGTGAATCGAACGAAAGACCCGTGTGTAAAG
CCGCGTTTCCAAAATGTATAAAACCGAGAGCATCTGGCCAATGTGCATCAGTTGTGGTCAGCAGCAAAAT
CAAGTGAATCATCTCAGTGCAACTAAAGGGGGGATCCGATCTCAATATGAAGTTATGCATATTACTGGCC
GTCGTGGCCTTTGTTGGCCTCTCGCTCGGGCAAGATCTCAACGCCGACAGAACCGCTCTTCTCTCTCTCC
GCTCCGCCGTCGGAGGCCGTACATTTCGCTGGAACATCAAACAAACCTCGCCGTGTAACTGGGCCGGTGT
CAAATGCGAGAGTAACAGAGTCACCGCTCTCCGCTTACCCGGCGTTGCTCTCTCCGGTGACATTCCAGAG
GGTATTTTCGGTAACTTAACTCAGCTCCGTACACTTAGCCTTCGTCTCAATGCTCTCTCTGGCTCACTCC
CTAAAGATCTCAGTACCTCTTCCAATCTCCGACACCTTTACTTACAAGGAAACAGATTCTCCGGCGAGAT
ACCTGAAGTTTTGTTCAGTCTCAGTCACCTCGTGAGGCTTAATCTCGCTTCCAACAGCTTCACCGGAGAA
ATCTCTTCAGGTTTCACGAACCTCACGAAGCTAAAGACTCTGTTTCTAGAGAATAATCAACTCTCTGGTT
CAATCCCTGACTTAGATTTACCTTTGGTTCAATTCAACGTTTCGAATAACTCGTTGAACGGTTCTATACC
TAAGAATCTTCAGAGGTTTGAGTCTGATTCGTTTCTACAGACTTCACTTTGTGGCAAACCGCTTAAACTT
TGTCCTGATGAAGAAACTGTACCTAGTCAGCCTACTTCTGGTGGAAACAGAACACCACCGAGTGTTGAAG
GAAGTGAAGAGAAGAAGAAAAAGAACAAACTTTCCCTGGAGGTGCTGTTCCAGGGACCAGGGAGCGACAA
AACTCACACATGCCCACCGTGCCCAGCACCTGAACTCCTGGGGGGACCGTCAGTCTTCCTCTTCCCCCCA
AAACCCAAGGACACCCTCATGATCTCCCGGACCCCTGAGGTCACATGCGTGGTGGTGGACGTGAGCCACG
AAGACCCTGAGGTCAAGTTCAACTGGTACGTGGACGGCGTGGAGGTGCATAATGCCAAGACAAAGCCGCG
GGAGGAGCAGTACAACAGCACGTACCGTGTGGTCAGCGTCCTCACCGTCCTGCACCAGGACTGGCTGAAT
GGCAAGGAGTACAAGTGCAAGGTCTCCAACAAAGCCCTCCCAGCCCCCATCGAGAAAACCATCTCCAAAG
CCAAAGGGCAGCCCCGAGAACCACAGGTGTACACCCTGCCCCCATCCCGGGAGGAGATGACCAAGAACCA
GGTCAGCCTGACCTGCCTGGTCAAAGGCTTCTATCCCAGCGACATCGCCGTGGAGTGGGAGAGCAATGGG
CAGCCGGAGAACAACTACAAGACCACGCCTCCCGTGCTGGACTCCGACGGCTCCTTCTTCCTCTACAGCA
AGCTCACCGTGGACAAGAGCAGGTGGCAGCAGGGGAACGTCTTCTCATGCTCCGTGATGCATGAGGGTCT
GCACAACCACTACACGCAGAAGAGCCTCTCCCTGTCTCCGGGTAAATCTAGAGGGCCCTTCGAAGGTAAG
CCTATCCCTAACCCTCTCCTCGGTCTCGATTCTACGCGTACCGGTCATCATCACCATCACCATTGAGTTT
AAACCCGCTGATCAGCCTCGACTGTGCCTTCTAAGGCCTGAGCTCGCTGATCAGCCTCGATCGAGGATCC
AGACATGATAAGATACATTGATGAGTTTGGACAAACCACAACTAGAATGCAGTGAAAAAAATGCTTTATT
TGTGAAATTTGTGATGCTATTGCTTTATTTGTAACCATTATAAGCTGCAATAAACAAGTTAACAACAACA
ATTGCATTCATTTTATGTTTCAGGTTCAGGGGGAGGTGTGGGAGGTTTTTTAAAGCAAGTAAAACCTCTA
CAAATGTGGTATGGCTGATTATGATCAGTCGACCTGCAGGCATGCAAGCTTGGCGTAATCATGGTCATAG
CTGTTTCCTGTGTGAAATTGTTATCCGCTCACAATTCCACACAACATACGAGCCGGAAGCATAAAGTGTA
AAGCCTGGGGTGCCTAATGAGTGAGCTAACTCACATTAATTGCGTTGCGCTCACTGCCCGCTTTCCAGTC
GGGAAACCTGTCGTGCCAGCTGCATTAATGAATCGGCCAACGCGCGGGGAGAGGCGGTTTGCGTATTGGG
CGCTCTTCCGCTTCCTCGCTCACTGACTCGCTGCGCTCGGTCGTTCGGCTGCGGCGAGCGGTATCAGCTC
ACTCAAAGGCGGTAATACGGTTATCCACAGAATCAGGGGATAACGCAGGAAAGAACATGTGAGCAAAAGG
CCAGCAAAAGGCCAGGAACCGTAAAAAGGCCGCGTTGCTGGCGTTTTTCCATAGGCTCCGCCCCCCTGAC
GAGCATCACAAAAATCGACGCTCAAGTCAGAGGTGGCGAAACCCGACAGGACTATAAAGATACCAGGCGT
TTCCCCCTGGAAGCTCCCTCGTGCGCTCTCCTGTTCCGACCCTGCCGCTTACCGGATACCTGTCCGCCTT
TCTCCCTTCGGGAAGCGTGGCGCTTTCTCATAGCTCACGCTGTAGGTATCTCAGTTCGGTGTAGGTCGTT
CGCTCCAAGCTGGGCTGTGTGCACGAACCCCCCGTTCAGCCCGACCGCTGCGCCTTATCCGGTAACTATC
GTCTTGAGTCCAACCCGGTAAGACACGACTTATCGCCACTGGCAGCAGCCACTGGTAACAGGATTAGCAG
AGCGAGGTATGTAGGCGGTGCTACAGAGTTCTTGAAGTGGTGGCCTAACTACGGCTACACTAGAAGAACA
GTATTTGGTATCTGCGCTCTGCTGAAGCCAGTTACCTTCGGAAAAAGAGTTGGTAGCTCTTGATCCGGCA
AACAAACCACCGCTGGTAGCGGTGGTTTTTTTGTTTGCAAGCAGCAGATTACGCGCAGAAAAAAAGGATC
TCAAGAAGATCCTTTGATCTTTTCTACGGGGTCTGACGCTCAGTGGAACGAAAACTCACGTTAAGGGATT
TTGGTCATGAGATTATCAAAAAGGATCTTCACCTAGATCCTTTTAAATTAAAAATGAAGTTTTAAATCAA
TCTAAAGTATATATGAGTAAACTTGGTCTGACAGTTACCAATGCTTAATCAGTGAGGCACCTATCTCAGC
GATCTGTCTATTTCGTTCATCCATAGTTGCCTGACTCCCCGTCGTGTAGATAACTACGATACGGGAGGGC
TTACCATCTGGCCCCAGTGCTGCAATGATACCGCGAGACCCACGCTCACCGGCTCCAGATTTATCAGCAA
TAAACCAGCCAGCCGGAAGGGCCGAGCGCAGAAGTGGTCCTGCAACTTTATCCGCCTCCATCCAGTCTAT
TAATTGTTGCCGGGAAGCTAGAGTAAGTAGTTCGCCAGTTAATAGTTTGCGCAACGTTGTTGCCATTGCT
ACAGGCATCGTGGTGTCACGCTCGTCGTTTGGTATGGCTTCATTCAGCTCCGGTTCCCAACGATCAAGGC
GAGTTACATGATCCCCCATGTTGTGCAAAAAAGCGGTTAGCTCCTTCGGTCCTCCGATCGTTGTCAGAAG
TAAGTTGGCCGCAGTGTTATCACTCATGGTTATGGCAGCACTGCATAATTCTCTTACTGTCATGCCATCC
GTAAGATGCTTTTCTGTGACTGGTGAGTACTCAACCAAGTCATTCTGAGAATAGTGTATGCGGCGACCGA
GTTGCTCTTGCCCGGCGTCAATACGGGATAATACCGCGCCACATAGCAGAACTTTAAAAGTGCTCATCAT
TGGAAAACGTTCTTCGGGGCGAAAACTCTCAAGGATCTTACCGCTGTTGAGATCCAGTTCGATGTAACCC
ACTCGTGCACCCAACTGATCTTCAGCATCTTTTACTTTCACCAGCGTTTCTGGGTGAGCAAAAACAGGAA
GGCAAAATGCCGCAAAAAAGGGAATAAGGGCGACACGGAAATGTTGAATACTCATACTCTTCCTTTTTCA
ATATTATTGAAGCATTTATCAGGGTTATTGTCTCATGAGCGGATACATATTTGAATGTATTTAGAAAAAT
AAACAAATAGGGGTTCCGCGCACATTTCCCCGAAAAGTGCCACCTGACGTCTAAGAAACCATTATTATCA
TGACATTAACCTATAAAAATAGGCGTATCACGAGGCCCTTTCGTCTCGCGCGTTTCGGTGATGACGGTGA
AAACCTCTGACACATGCAGCTCCCGGAGACGGTCACAGCTTGTCTGTAAGCGGATGCCGGGAGCAGACAA
GCCCGTCAGGGCGCGTCAGCGGGTGTTGGCGGGTGTCGGGGCTGGCTTAACTATGCGGCATCAGAGCAGA
TTGTACTGAGAGTGCACCATATGCGGTGTGAAATACCGCACAGATGCGTAAGGAGAAAATACCGCATCAG
GCGCCATTCGCCATTCAGGCTGCGCAACTGTTGGGAAGGGCGATCGGTGCGGGCCTCTTCGCTATTACGC
CAGCTGGCGAAAGGGGGATGTGCTGCAAGGCGATTAAGTTGGGTAACGCCAGGGTTTTCCCAGTCACGAC
GTT
